>Addgene plasmid #43248 | II-ACTC | depositor partial sequence | sequence record 58513 | II-ACTC sequence 426 bps
CGTCTCGCTTAACCCCAGAGCAGGTCGTGGCAATCGCCTCCAACATTGGCGGGAAACAGGCACTCGAGAC
TGTCCAGCGCCTGCTTCCCGTGCTGTGCCAAGCGCACGGACTCACCCCAGAGCAGGTCGTGGCGATCGCA
AGCCACGACGGAGGAAAGCAAGCCTTGGAAACAGTACAGAGGCTGTTGCCTGTGCTGTGCCAAGCGCACG
GCCTCACCCCAGAGCAGGTCGTGGCCATTGCCTCGAATGGAGGGGGCAAACAGGCGTTGGAAACCGTACA
ACGATTGCTGCCGGTGCTGTGCCAAGCGCACGGATTAACCCCAGAGCAGGTCGTGGCGATCGCAAGCCAC
GACGGAGGAAAGCAAGCCTTGGAAACAGTACAGAGGCTGTTGCCTGTGCTGTGCCAAGCGCACGGGCTCA
GAGACG
