>Addgene plasmid #43248 | II-ACTC | addgene partial sequence | sequence record 61901 | M13-F20 5'-TGTAAAACGACGGCCAGT-3'
GGGCGAATTGGGCCCTCTAGATGCATGCTCGAGCGGCCGCCAGTGTGATGGATATCTGCAGAATTCGCCC
TTAGTATCTTTCCTGTGCCCACGTCTCTGAGCCCGTGCGCTTGGCACAGCACAGGCAACAGCCTCTGTAC
TGTTTCCAAGGCTTGCTTTCCTCCGTCGTGGCTTGCGATCGCCACGACCTGCTCTGGGGTTAATCCGTGC
GCTTGGCACAGCACCGGCAGCAATCGTTGTACGGTTTCCAACGCCTGTTTGCCCCCTCCATTCGAGGCAA
TGGCCACGACCTGCTCTGGGGTGAGGCCGTGCGCTTGGCACAGCACAGGCAACAGCCTCTGTACTGTTTC
CAAGGCTTGCTTTCCTCCGTCGTGGCTTGCGATCGCCACGACCTGCTCTGGGGTGAGTCCGTGCGCTTGG
CACAGCACGGGAAGCAGGCGCTGGACAGTCTCGAGTGCCTGTTTCCCGCCAATGTTGGAGGCGATTGCCA
CGACCTGCTCTGGGGTTAAGCGAGACGCGCTAGGACGGCATCTATATAAGGGCGAATTCCAGCACACTGG
CGGCCGTTACTAGTGGATCCGAGCTCGGTACCAAGCTTGGCGTAATCATGGTCATAGCTGTTTCCTGTGT
GAAATTGTTATCCGCTCACAATTCCACACAACATACGAGCCGGAAGCATAAAGTGTAAAGCCTGGGGTGC
CTAATGAGTGAGCTAACTCACATTAATTGCGTTGCGCTCACTGCCCGCTTTCCAGTCGGGAAACCTGTCG
TGCCAGCTGCATTAATGAATCGGCCAACGCGCGGGGAGAGGCGGTTTGCGTATTGGGCGCTCTTCCGCTT
CCTCGCTCACTGACTCGCTGCGCTCGGTCGTTCGGCTGCGGCGAGCGGTATCAGCTCACTCAAAGGCGGT
AATACGGTTATCACAGATCAGGA
