[The description below was written by a language model from this plasmid's Addgene catalogue record.]
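Description:
II-ACTC is a bacterial cloning plasmid built on the commercial pCRII-TOPO backbone (about 4 kb without insert), into which a 426 bp synthetic insert was introduced by TOPO cloning. It is maintained at high copy number in E. coli and carries both ampicillin and kanamycin resistance, so either or both drugs can be used for selection. The record lists T7 and M13-reverse as sequencing primers, which shows that the insert sits in the usual pCRII-TOPO cloning site flanked by these standard primer-binding sites. No feature table is provided, so other backbone elements are not itemised here.

The insert shares the plasmid's name and is described only as synthetic. The record does not state its content explicitly. The associated publication describes a TALEN genome-editing system for generating human stem cell-based disease models. Given that context and the insert length, the name plausibly denotes a pre-assembled block of four TAL effector repeats recognising the bases A, C, T and C and occupying the second position ("II") in a larger repeat array. This reading is an inference from the naming and size rather than something stated in the catalogue fields.

The plasmid has no eukaryotic promoter, reporter or expression cassette noted, and it is classed purely as a cloning vector. It is therefore best understood as a storage and propagation vehicle for a modular DNA part, from which the insert would be released or amplified for assembly into a full-length TALEN expression construct, not as something to be delivered to cells directly.
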