Addgene plasmid #43248: II-ACTC
Depositing lab: Chad Cowan & Kiran Musunuru. Depositing organization: Harvard University. Publication: A TALEN Genome-Editing System for Generating Human Stem Cell-Based Disease Models. Ding Q, Lee YK, Schaefer EA, Peters DT, Veres A, Kim K, Kuperwasser N, Motola DL, Meissner TB, Hendriks WT, Trevisan M, Gupta RM, Moisan A, Banks E, Friesen M, Schinzel RT, Xia F, Tang A, Xia Y, Figueroa E, Wann A, Ahfeldt T, Daheron L, Zhang F, Rubin LL, Peng LF, Chung RT, Musunuru K, Cowan CA. Cell Stem Cell. 2012 Dec 12. pii: S1934-5909(12)00645-5. doi: 10.1016/j.stem.2012.11.011. PubMed 23246482.
Backbone
  Vector backbone: pCRII-TOPO
  Backbone manufacturer: Invitrogen
  Backbone size w/o insert (bp): 3973
  Vector type: Bacterial Cloning
Growth in bacteria
  Bacterial resistance: Ampicillin and Kanamycin, 100 & 50 μg/mL
  Growth temperature: 37°C
  Growth strain: Top10
  Copy number: High Copy
Gene/Insert
  Gene/Insert name: II-ACTC
  Species: Synthetic
  Insert size (bp): 426
  Cloning method: TOPO Cloning
  Sequencing primers: 5′ T7; 3′ M13-rev
Terms and licenses: Academic/Nonprofit Terms; Industry Terms: Not Available to Industry
How to cite: II-ACTC was a gift from Chad Cowan & Kiran Musunuru (Addgene plasmid # 43248 ; http://n2t.net/addgene:43248 ; RRID:Addgene_43248)
